>Addgene plasmid #144221 | TFORF2722 | addgene full sequence | sequence record 404109 | Addgene NGS Result
TTAATGTAGTCTTATGCAATACTCTTGTAGTCTTGCAACATGGTAACGATGAGTTAGCAACATGCCTTAC
AAGGAGAGAAAAAGCACCGTGCATGCCGATTGGTGGAAGTAAGGTGGTACGATCGTGCCTTATTAGGAAG
GCAACAGACGGGTCTGACATGGATTGGACGAACCACTGAATTGCCGCATTGCAGAGATATTGTATTTAAG
TGCCTAGCTCGATACATAAACGGGTCTCTCTGGTTAGACCAGATCTGAGCCTGGGAGCTCTCTGGCTAAC
TAGGGAACCCACTGCTTAAGCCTCAATAAAGCTTGCCTTGAGTGCTTCAAGTAGTGTGTGCCCGTCTGTT
GTGTGACTCTGGTAACTAGAGATCCCTCAGACCCTTTTAGTCAGTGTGGAAAATCTCTAGCAGTGGCGCC
CGAACAGGGACTTGAAAGCGAAAGGGAAACCAGAGGAGCTCTCTCGACGCAGGACTCGGCTTGCTGAAGC
GCGCACGGCAAGAGGCGAGGGGCGGCGACTGGTGAGTACGCCAAAAATTTTGACTAGCGGAGGCTAGAAG
GAGAGAGATGGGTGCGAGAGCGTCAGTATTAAGCGGGGGAGAATTAGATCGCGATGGGAAAAAATTCGGT
TAAGGCCAGGGGGAAAGAAAAAATATAAATTAAAACATATAGTATGGGCAAGCAGGGAGCTAGAACGATT
CGCAGTTAATCCTGGCCTGTTAGAAACATCAGAAGGCTGTAGACAAATACTGGGACAGCTACAACCATCC
CTTCAGACAGGATCAGAAGAACTTAGATCATTATATAATACAGTAGCAACCCTCTATTGTGTGCATCAAA
GGATAGAGATAAAAGACACCAAGGAAGCTTTAGACAAGATAGAGGAAGAGCAAAACAAAAGTAAGACCAC
CGCACAGCAAGCGGCCGCTGATCTTCAGACCTGGAGGAGGAGATATGAGGGACAATTGGAGAAGTGAATT
ATATAAATATAAAGTAGTAAAAATTGAACCATTAGGAGTAGCACCCACCAAGGCAAAGAGAAGAGTGGTG
CAGAGAGAAAAAAGAGCAGTGGGAATAGGAGCTTTGTTCCTTGGGTTCTTGGGAGCAGCAGGAAGCACTA
TGGGCGCAGCGTCAATGACGCTGACGGTACAGGCCAGACAATTATTGTCTGGTATAGTGCAGCAGCAGAA
CAATTTGCTGAGGGCTATTGAGGCGCAACAGCATCTGTTGCAACTCACAGTCTGGGGCATCAAGCAGCTC
CAGGCAAGAATCCTGGCTGTGGAAAGATACCTAAAGGATCAACAGCTCCTGGGGATTTGGGGTTGCTCTG
GAAAACTCATTTGCACCACTGCTGTGCCTTGGAATGCTAGTTGGAGTAATAAATCTCTGGAACAGATTTG
GAATCACACGACCTGGATGGAGTGGGACAGAGAAATTAACAATTACACAAGCTTAATACACTCCTTAATT
GAAGAATCGCAAAACCAGCAAGAAAAGAATGAACAAGAATTATTGGAATTAGATAAATGGGCAAGTTTGT
GGAATTGGTTTAACATAACAAATTGGCTGTGGTATATAAAATTATTCATAATGATAGTAGGAGGCTTGGT
AGGTTTAAGAATAGTTTTTGCTGTACTTTCTATAGTGAATAGAGTTAGGCAGGGATATTCACCATTATCG
TTTCAGACCCACCTCCCAACCCCGAGGGGACCCATGCATTGCATCTCAATTAGTCAGCAACCAGGTGTGG
AAAGTCCCCAGGCTCCCCAGCAGGCAGAAGTATGCAAAGCATGCGTCTCAATTAGTCAGCAACCATAGTC
CCGCCCCTAACTCCGCCCATCCCGCCCCTAACTCCGCCCAGTTCCGCCCATTCTCCGCCCCATGGCTGAC
TAATTTTTTTTATTTATGCAGAGGCCGAGGCCGCCTCGGCCTCTGAGCTATTCCAGAAGTAGTGAGGAGG
CTTTTTTGGAGGCCTAGGCTTTTGCAAAAAGCTTTCTAGAGGTACCACCGGAGCTTACCATGACCGAGTA
CAAGCCCACGGTGCGCCTCGCCACCCGCGACGACGTCCCCAGGGCCGTACGCACCCTCGCCGCCGCGTTC
GCCGACTACCCCGCCACGCGCCACACCGTCGATCCGGACCGCCACATCGAGCGGGTCACCGAGCTGCAAG
AACTCTTCCTCACGCGCGTCGGGCTCGACATCGGCAAGGTGTGGGTCGCGGACGACGGCGCCGCCGTGGC
GGTCTGGACCACGCCGGAGAGCGTCGAAGCGGGGGCGGTGTTCGCCGAGATCGGCCCGCGCATGGCCGAG
TTGAGCGGTTCCCGGCTGGCCGCGCAGCAACAGATGGAAGGCCTCCTGGCGCCGCACCGGCCCAAGGAGC
CCGCGTGGTTCCTGGCCACCGTCGGCGTCTCGCCCGACCACCAGGGCAAGGGTCTGGGCAGCGCCGTCGT
GCTCCCCGGAGTGGAGGCGGCCGAGCGCGCCGGGGTGCCCGCCTTCCTGGAGACCTCCGCGCCCCGCAAC
CTCCCCTTCTACGAGCGGCTCGGCTTCACCGTCACCGCCGACGTCGAGGTGCCCGAAGGACCGCGCACCT
GGTGCATGACCCGCAAGCCCGGTGCCAGTTAACGAATTCTAGATCTTGAGACAAATGGCAGTATTCATCC
ACAATTTTAAAAGAAAAGGGGGGATTGGGGGGTACAGTGCAGGGGAAAGAATAGTAGACATAATAGCAAC
AGACATACAAACTAAAGAATTACAAAAACAAATTACAAAAATTCAAAATTTTCGGGTTTATTACAGGGAC
AGCAGAGATCCACTTTGGCGCCGGCTCGAGGCCTGCAGGTGCAAAGATGGATAAAGTTTTAAACAGAGAG
GAATCTTTGCAGCTAATGGACCTTCTAGGTCTTGAAAGGAGTGGGAATTGGCTCCGGTGCCCGTCAGTGG
GCAGAGCGCACATCGCCCACAGTCCCCGAGAAGTTGGGGGGAGGGGTCGGCAATTGAACCGGTGCCTAGA
GAAGGTGGCGCGGGGTAAACTGGGAAAGTGATGTCGTGTACTGGCTCCGCCTTTTTCCCGAGGGTGGGGG
AGAACCGTATATAAGTGCAGTAGTCGCCGTGAACGTTCTTTTTCGCAACGGGTTTGCCGCCAGAACACAG
GTAAGTGCCGTGTGTGGTTCCCGCGGGCCTGGCCTCTTTACGGGTTATGGCCCTTGCGTGCCTTGAATTA
CTTCCACCTGGCTGCAGTACGTGATTCTTGATCCCGAGCTTCGGGTTGGAAGTGGGTGGGAGAGTTCGAG
GCCTTGCGCTTAAGGAGCCCCTTCGCCTCGTGCTTGAGTTGAGGCCTGGCCTGGGCGCTGGGGCCGCCGC
GTGCGAATCTGGTGGCACCTTCGCGCCTGTCTCGCTGCTTTCGATAAGTCTCTAGCCATTTAAAATTTTT
GATGACCTGCTGCGACGCTTTTTTTCTGGCAAGATAGTCTTGTAAATGCGGGCCAAGATCTGCACACTGG
TATTTCGGTTTTTGGGGCCGCGGGCGGCGACGGGGCCCGTGCGTCCCAGCGCACATGTTCGGCGAGGCGG
GGCCTGCGAGCGCGGCCACCGAGAATCGGACGGGGGTAGTCTCAAGCTGGCCGGCCTGCTCTGGTGCCTG
GCCTCGCGCCGCCGTGTATCGCCCCGCCCTGGGCGGCAAGGCTGGCCCGGTCGGCACCAGTTGCGTGAGC
GGAAAGATGGCCGCTTCCCGGCCCTGCTGCAGGGAGCTCAAAATGGAGGACGCGGCGCTCGGGAGAGCGG
GCGGGTGAGTCACCCACACAAAGGAAAAGGGCCTTTCCGTCCTCAGCCGTCGCTTCATGTGACTCCACGG
AGTACCGGGCGCCGTCCAGGCACCTCGATTAGTTCTCGAGCTTTTGGAGTACGTCGTCTTTAGGTTGGGG
GGAGGGGTTTTATGCGATGGAGTTTCCCCACACTGAGTGGGTGGAGACTGAAGTTAGGCCAGCTTGGCAC
TTGATGTAATTCTCCTTGGAATTTGCCCTTTTTGAGTTTGGATCTTGGTTCATTCTCAAGCCTCAGACAG
TGGTTCAAAGTTTTTTTCTTCCATTTCAGGTGTCGTGAGGCTAGCACCGCCACCATGGAGGTTCCCCCAG
CAACAAAGTTTGGTGAGACCTTTGCATTTGAGAACAGGTTAGAGTCACAACAAGGGCTTTTCCCAGGGGA
GGACCTGGGGGACCCTTTTCTTCAGGAAAGAGGTTTGGAGCAAATGGCTGTGATCTACAAGGAGATCCCT
CTTGGTGAGCAGGACGAAGAAAATGATGATTACGAGGGGAATTTCAGTTTGTGCTCAAGCCCTGTTCAGC
ATCAAAGTATCCCCCCAGGAACCAGACCCCAGGATGATGAGCTCTTCGGACAAACCTTCCTCCAGAAATC
CGACCTCAGCATGTGTCAGATAATCCACAGTGAAGAGCCCAGTCCATGCGATTGTGCAGAAACAGACAGA
GGGGACTCAGGACCTAACGCACCTCACAGAACCCCACAACCAGCCAAGCCCTATGCGTGTCGAGAGTGTG
GGAAGGCCTTCAGCCAGAGCTCGCACCTGCTCCGACACCTGGTGATCCACACTGGGGAGAAGCCCTATGA
GTGCTGTGAGTGCGGGAAGGCCTTCAGCCAGAGCTCCCACCTGCTCAGGCACCAGATCATCCACACCGGG
GAGAAGCCCTACGAGTGCCGGGAGTGTGGGAAGGCCTTCCGCCAGAGCTCAGCCCTCACGCAACACCAAA
AGATCCACACCGGAAAGAGGCCCTACGAGTGCAGGGAATGCGGGAAAGATTTCAGCCGGAGCTCCAGCCT
CAGAAAACACGAGAGAATTCATACAGGAGAGAGACCTTATCAGTGTAAGGAATGTGGGAAATCCTTCAAC
CAGAGCTCAGGCCTGAGCCAGCATCGGAAGATCCACACCCTAAAGAAACCTCACGAGTGCGATCTCTGTG
GGAAAGCCTTTTGTCACAGGTCACACCTCATCCGACACCAGCGGATCCACACTGGGAAGAAACCATACAA
ATGCGATGAGTGCGGGAAGGCCTTCAGCCAGAGCTCCAACCTCATTGAGCACCGCAAGACCCACACTGGC
GAGAAGCCCTACAAATGCCAGAAGTGTGGGAAAGCCTTCAGCCAGAGCTCCTCCCTCATTGAGCACCAGC
GCATCCACACCGGTGAGAAGCCCTACGAGTGCTGTCAGTGTGGCAAGGCCTTTTGCCACAGCTCTGCGCT
GATCCAGCACCAGAGAATCCACACCGGCAAGAAGCCCTACACCTGCGAGTGTGGCAAAGCCTTCCGGCAC
CGGTCAGCCCTCATTGAGCACTATAAAACCCACACCAGAGAGAAGCCCTACGTGTGCAATCTGTGCGGCA
AGTCCTTCCGGGGGAGCTCGCACCTGATTCGCCATCAGAAGATTCATTCTGGGGAGAAGCTATAGTAATG
AACTAGTCCGTAACTTGAAAGTATTTCGATTTCTTGGCTTTATATATCTTGTGGAAAGGACGATTCCACC
CTCTAAATATGGACCAAACGCGTTAAGTCGACAATCAACCTCTGGATTACAAAATTTGTGAAAGATTGAC
TGGTATTCTTAACTATGTTGCTCCTTTTACGCTATGTGGATACGCTGCTTTAATGCCTTTGTATCATGCT
ATTGCTTCCCGTATGGCTTTCATTTTCTCCTCCTTGTATAAATCCTGGTTGCTGTCTCTTTATGAGGAGT
TGTGGCCCGTTGTCAGGCAACGTGGCGTGGTGTGCACTGTGTTTGCTGACGCAACCCCCACTGGTTGGGG
CATTGCCACCACCTGTCAGCTCCTTTCCGGGACTTTCGCTTTCCCCCTCCCTATTGCCACGGCGGAACTC
ATCGCCGCCTGCCTTGCCCGCTGCTGGACAGGGGCTCGGCTGTTGGGCACTGACAATTCCGTGGTGTTGT
CGGGGAAATCATCGTCCTTTCCTTGGCTGCTCGCCTGTGTTGCCACCTGGATTCTGCGCGGGACGTCCTT
CTGCTACGTCCCTTCGGCCCTCAATCCAGCGGACCTTCCTTCCCGCGGCCTGCTGCCGGCTCTGCGGCCT
CTTCCGCGTCTTCGCCTTCGCCCTCAGACGAGTCGGATCTCCCTTTGGGCCGCCTCCCCGCGTCGACTTT
AAGACCAATGACTTACAAGGCAGCTGTAGATCTTAGCCACTTTTTAAAAGAAAAGGGGGGACTGGAAGGG
CTAATTCACTCCCAACGAAGACAAGATCTGCTTTTTGCTTGTACTGGGTCTCTCTGGTTAGACCAGATCT
GAGCCTGGGAGCTCTCTGGCTAACTAGGGAACCCACTGCTTAAGCCTCAATAAAGCTTGCCTTGAGTGCT
TCAAGTAGTGTGTGCCCGTCTGTTGTGTGACTCTGGTAACTAGAGATCCCTCAGACCCTTTTAGTCAGTG
TGGAAAATCTCTAGCAGTACGTATAGTAGTTCATGTCATCTTATTATTCAGTATTTATAACTTGCAAAGA
AATGAATATCAGAGAGTGAGAGGAACTTGTTTATTGCAGCTTATAATGGTTACAAATAAAGCAATAGCAT
CACAAATTTCACAAATAAAGCATTTTTTTCACTGCATTCTAGTTGTGGTTTGTCCAAACTCATCAATGTA
TCTTATCATGTCTGGCTCTAGCTATCCCGCCCCTAACTCCGCCCATCCCGCCCCTAACTCCGCCCAGTTC
CGCCCATTCTCCGCCCCATGGCTGACTAATTTTTTTTATTTATGCAGAGGCCGAGGCCGCCTCGGCCTCT
GAGCTATTCCAGAAGTAGTGAGGAGGCTTTTTTGGAGGCCTAGGGACGTACCCAATTCGCCCTATAGTGA
GTCGTATTACGCGCGCTCACTGGCCGTCGTTTTACAACGTCGTGACTGGGAAAACCCTGGCGTTACCCAA
CTTAATCGCCTTGCAGCACATCCCCCTTTCGCCAGCTGGCGTAATAGCGAAGAGGCCCGCACCGATCGCC
CTTCCCAACAGTTGCGCAGCCTGAATGGCGAATGGG
[124 nt withheld, positions 7037-7160]
C
[91 nt withheld, positions 7162-7252]
A
[49 nt withheld, positions 7254-7302]
CCTTTGACGTTGGAGTCCACGTTCTTT
[37 nt withheld, positions 7330-7366]
ACCCTATCTCGGTCTATTCTTTTGATTTATAAGGGATTTTGCCGATTTCGGCCTATTGGTTAAAAAATGA
GCTGATTTAACAAAAATTTAACGCGAATTTTAACAAAATATTAACGCTTACAATTTAGGTGGCACTTTTC
GGGGAAATGTGCGCGGAACCCCTATTTGTTTATTTTTCTAAATACATTCAAATATGTATCCGCTCATGAG
ACAATAACCCTGATAAATGCTTCAATAATATTGAAAAAGGAAGAGTATGAGTATTCAACATTTCCGTGTC
GCCCTTATTCCCTTTTTTGCGGCATTTTGCCTTCCTGTTTTTGCTCACCCAGAAACGCTGGTGAAAGTAA
AAGATGCTGAAGATCAGTTGGGTGCACGAGTGGGTTACATCGAACTGGATCTCAACAGCGGTAAGATCCT
TGAGAGTTTTCGCCCCGAAGAACGTTTTCCAATGATGAGCACTTTTAAAGTTCTGCTATGTGGCGCGGTA
TTATCCCGTATTGACGCCGGGCAAGAGCAACTCGGTCGCCGCATACACTATTCTCAGAATGACTTGGTTG
AGTACTCACCAGTCACAGAAAAGCATCTTACGGATGGCATGACAGTAAGAGAATTATGCAGTGCTGCCAT
AACCATGAGTGATAACACTGCGGCCAACTTACTTCTGACAACGATCGGAGGACCGAAGGAGCTAACCGCT
TTTTTGCACAACATGGGGGATCATGTAACTCGCCTTGATCGTTGGGAACCGGAGCTGAATGAAGCCATAC
CAAACGACGAGCGTGACACCACGATGCCTGTAGCAATGGCAACAACGTTGCGCAAACTATTAACTGGCGA
ACTACTTACTCTAGCTTCCCGGCAACAATTAATAGACTGGATGGAGGCGGATAAAGTTGCAGGACCACTT
CTGCGCTCGGCCCTTCCGGCTGGCTGGTTTATTGCTGATAAATCTGGAGCCGGTGAGCGTGGGTCTCGCG
GTATCATTGCAGCACTGGGGCCAGATGGTAAGCCCTCCCGTATCGTAGTTATCTACACGACGGGGAGTCA
GGCAACTATGGATGAACGAAATAGACAGATCGCTGAGATAGGTGCCTCACTGATTAAGCATTGGTAACTG
TCAGACCAAGTTTACTCATATATACTTTAGATTGATTTAAAACTTCATTTTTAATTTAAAAGGATCTAGG
TGAAGATCCTTTTTGATAATCTCATGACCAAAATCCCTTAACGTGAGTTTTCGTTCCACTGAGCGTCAGA
CCCCGTAGAAAAGATCAAAGGATCTTCTTGAGATCCTTTTTTTCTGCGCGTAATCTGCTGCTTGCAAACA
AAAAAACCACCGCTACCAGCGGTGGTTTGTTTGCCGGATCAAGAGCTACCAACTCTTTTTCCGAAGGTAA
CTGGCTTCAGCAGAGCGCAGATACCAAATACTGTTCTTCTAGTGTAGCCGTAGTTAGGCCACCACTTCAA
GAACTCTGTAGCACCGCCTACATACCTCGCTCTGCTAATCCTGTTACCAGTGGCTGCTGCCAGTGGCGAT
AAGTCGTGTCTTACCGGGTTGGACTCAAGACGATAGTTACCGGATAAGGCGCAGCGGTCGGGCTGAACGG
GGGGTTCGTGCACACAGCCCAGCTTGGAGCGAACGACCTACACCGAACTGAGATACCTACAGCGTGAGCT
ATGAGAAAGCGCCACGCTTCCCGAAGGGAGAAAGGCGGACAGGTATCCGGTAAGCGGCAGGGTCGGAACA
GGAGAGCGCACGAGGGAGCTTCCAGGGGGAAACGCCTGGTATCTTTATAGTCCTGTCGGGTTTCGCCACC
TCTGACTTGAGCGTCGATTTTTGTGATGCTCGTCAGGGGGGCGGAGCCTATGGAAAAACGCCAGCAACGC
GGCCTTTTTACGGTTCCTGGCCTTTTGCTGGCCTTTTGCTCACATGTTCTTTCCTGCGTTATCCCCTGAT
TCTGTGGATAACCGTATTACCGCCTTTGAGTGAGCTGATACCGCTCGCCGCAGCCGAACGACCGAGCGCA
GCGAGTCAGTGAGCGAGGAAGCGGAAGAGCGCCCAATACGCAAACCGCCTCTCCCCGCGCGTTGGCCGAT
TCATTAATGCAGCTGGCACGACAGGTTTCCCGACTGGAAAGCGGGCAGTGAGCGCAACGCAATTAATGTG
AGTTAGCTCACTCATTAGGCACCCCAGGCTTTACACTTTATGCTTCCGGCTCGTATGTTGTGTGGAATTG
TGAGCGGATAACAATTTCACACAGGAAACAGCTATGACCATGATTACGCCAAGCGCGCAATTAACCCTCA
CTAAAGGGAACAAAAGCTGGAGCTGCAAGC
Features (pLannotate 1.2.2; 31 found; start..end, strand, type, name):
      5..231     +  promoter       RSV promoter: Rous sarcoma virus enhancer/promoter
    232..412     +  LTR            5' LTR (truncated): truncated 5' long terminal repeat (LTR) from HIV-1
    459..584     +  misc_feature   HIV-1 Ψ: packaging signal of human immunodeficiency virus type 1
    568..931     +  CDS            HIV-1 gag (fragment): gag protein from human immunodeficiency virus 1; gag
   1077..1310    +  misc_feature   RRE: The Rev response element (RRE) of HIV-1 allows for Rev-dependent mRNA export from the nucleus to the cytoplasm.
   1687..1713    +  CDS            Rev (fragment): human immunodeficiency virus 1 (HIV-1) Rev protein; rev; enhances nuclear export of unspliced and incompletely spliced viral mRNAs
   1720..1743    +  promoter       SV40 promoter (fragment): SV40 early promoter
   1744..1815    +  promoter       SV40 promoter (fragment): SV40 enhancer and early promoter
   1839..1974    +  rep_origin     SV40 ori: SV40 origin of replication
   2020..2616    +  CDS            PuroR (fragment): puromycin N-acetyltransferase; pac from Streptomyces; confers resistance to puromycin
   2665..2782    +  misc_feature   cPPT/CTS: central polypurine tract and central termination sequence of HIV-1
   2847..2913    +  CDS            small t antigen (fragment): SV40 (simian virus 40) small t antigen
   2920..4098    +  promoter       EF-1α promoter: strong constitutive promoter for human elongation factor EF-1α
   4115..4609    +  CDS            ZNF70 (fragment): ZNF70_HUMAN - Experimental evidence at transcript level: Swiss-Prot protein existence level 2. May be involved in transcriptional regulation. From Homo sapiens (Human).
   5468..5521    +  promoter       U6 promoter (fragment): RNA polymerase III promoter for human U6 snRNA
   5563..6151    +  misc_feature   WPRE: woodchuck hepatitis virus posttranscriptional regulatory element
   6202..6221    +  misc_feature   cPPT/CTS (fragment): central polypurine tract and central termination sequence of HIV-1
   6223..6456    +  LTR            3' LTR (ΔU3): self-inactivating 3' long terminal repeat (LTR) from HIV-1
   6534..6655    +  polyA_signal   SV40 poly(A) signal: SV40 polyadenylation signal
   6695..6830    +  rep_origin     SV40 ori: SV40 origin of replication
   6851..6869    -  promoter       T7 promoter: promoter for bacteriophage T7 RNA polymerase
   6877..7032    +  CDS            lacZα (fragment): LacZα fragment of β-galactosidase; lacZ fragment
   7037..7465    +  rep_origin     f1 ori (sequence partly withheld): f1 bacteriophage origin of replication; arrow indicates direction of (+) strand synthesis
   7518..7622    +  promoter       AmpR promoter: bla
   7623..8483    +  CDS            AmpR: β-lactamase; bla; confers resistance to ampicillin, carbenicillin, and related antibiotics
   8654..9242    +  rep_origin     ori: high-copy-number ColE1/pMB1/pBR322/pUC origin of replication
   9425..9517    +  CDS            lacI (fragment): lac repressor; lacI; The lac repressor binds to the lac operator to inhibit transcription in E. coli. This inhibition can be relieved by adding lactose or isopropyl-β-D-thiogalactopyranoside (IPTG).
   9530..9551    +  protein_bind   CAP binding site: CAP binding activates transcription in the presence of cAMP. E. coli catabolite activator protein
   9566..9596    +  promoter       lac promoter: promoter for the E. coli lac operon
   9604..9620    +  protein_bind   lac operator: The lac repressor binds to the lac operator to inhibit transcription in E. coli. This inhibition can be relieved by adding lactose or isopropyl-β-D-thiogalactopyranoside (IPTG). lac repressor encoded by lacI
   9665..9683    +  promoter       T3 promoter: promoter for bacteriophage T3 RNA polymerase
