[The description below was written by a language model from this plasmid's Addgene catalogue record and pLannotate feature annotations shown in this document.]
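Description:
TFORF2722 is a third-generation-style, self-inactivating lentiviral expression plasmid built on the pLX_TRC317 backbone, carrying the human zinc-finger gene ZNF70 as one member of a barcoded transcription factor ORF collection. In bacteria it is maintained through a high-copy ColE1/pUC-type origin and selected with ampicillin via the β-lactamase gene. An f1 origin and remnants of a lac/T7/T3 cloning region are also annotated in the backbone. The depositor notes that the plasmid can recombine, which is a common concern for LTR-containing vectors.

The viral portion begins with an RSV promoter fused to a truncated HIV-1 5' LTR, which drives production of the genomic RNA in packaging cells. This is followed by the Ψ packaging signal with a partial gag sequence, the Rev response element for nuclear export, and a cPPT/CTS element that aids nuclear import of the reverse-transcribed genome. The unit ends in a ΔU3 3' LTR, so the integrated provirus lacks LTR promoter activity.

Two internal cassettes sit between the LTRs. An SV40 early promoter drives puromycin N-acetyltransferase for selecting transduced mammalian cells, and the EF-1α promoter drives constitutive expression of the ZNF70 ORF, with a downstream WPRE to enhance transcript expression. The automated annotation labels only the first part of the roughly 1.4 kb insert as ZNF70, leaving the remainder of the ORF region unannotated. The unique 24-bp barcode described in the catalogue entry is also not annotated, so its exact position is not stated in the record. The construct is intended for overexpressing transcription factors, with the barcode allowing each factor to be identified in pooled screens such as directed differentiation studies.
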