Addgene plasmid #144221: TFORF2722
Purpose: Lentiviral vector for overexpressing transcription factor ORFs with unique 24-bp barcodes. Barcodes facilitate identification of transcription factors in pooled screens.
Depositing lab: Feng Zhang. Depositing organization: Broad Institute. Publication: A transcription factor atlas of directed differentiation. Joung J, Ma S, Tay T, Geiger-Schuller KR, Kirchgatterer PC, Verdine VK, Guo B, Arias-Garcia MA, Allen WE, Singh A, Kuksenko O, Abudayyeh OO, Gootenberg JS, Fu Z, Macrae RK, Buenrostro JD, Regev A, Zhang F. Cell. 2023 Jan 5;186(1):209-229.e26. doi: 10.1016/j.cell.2022.11.026. PubMed 36608654.
Backbone
  Vector backbone: pLX_TRC317
  Backbone manufacturer: Broad Institute Genetic Perturbation Platform
  Backbone size w/o insert (bp): 8264
  Vector type: Mammalian Expression, Lentiviral
  Selectable markers: Puromycin
Growth in bacteria
  Bacterial resistance: Ampicillin, 100 μg/mL
  Growth temperature: 37°C
  Growth strain: NEB Stable
  Copy number: High Copy
Gene/Insert
  Gene/Insert name: ZNF70
  Species: H. sapiens (human)
  Insert size (bp): 1442
  Entrez Gene: ZNF70 (a.k.a. Cos17, MGC48959)
  Promoter: EF1a
  Cloning method: Unknown
  Sequencing primers: 5′ GGGTGGAGACTGAAGTTAGGCCAG; 3′ CACATAGCGTAAAAGGAGCAACATAG
Terms and licenses: Academic/Nonprofit Terms; Industry Terms: Not Available to Industry
Depositor comments: NM_021916,ENST00000341976 . The transcription factor ORF portion of this plasmid was synthesized by Genewiz. Please test multiple small colonies in case of plasmid recombination. To make this collection available in a timely manner, a portion of this collection was not fully sequenced by Addgene. If an Addgene verified full plasmid sequence is not available, please contact us prior to placing an order to request the full sequence.
How to cite: TFORF2722 was a gift from Feng Zhang (Addgene plasmid # 144221 ; http://n2t.net/addgene:144221 ; RRID:Addgene_144221)
