>Addgene plasmid #144221 | TFORF2722 | depositor partial sequence | sequence record 284778 | Insert
ACCGCCACCATGGAGGTTCCCCCAGCAACAAAGTTTGGTGAGACCTTTGCATTTGAGAACAGGTTAGAGT
CACAACAAGGGCTTTTCCCAGGGGAGGACCTGGGGGACCCTTTTCTTCAGGAAAGAGGTTTGGAGCAAAT
GGCTGTGATCTACAAGGAGATCCCTCTTGGTGAGCAGGACGAAGAAAATGATGATTACGAGGGGAATTTC
AGTTTGTGCTCAAGCCCTGTTCAGCATCAAAGTATCCCCCCAGGAACCAGACCCCAGGATGATGAGCTCT
TCGGACAAACCTTCCTCCAGAAATCCGACCTCAGCATGTGTCAGATAATCCACAGTGAAGAGCCCAGTCC
ATGCGATTGTGCAGAAACAGACAGAGGGGACTCAGGACCTAACGCACCTCACAGAACCCCACAACCAGCC
AAGCCCTATGCGTGTCGAGAGTGTGGGAAGGCCTTCAGCCAGAGCTCGCACCTGCTCCGACACCTGGTGA
TCCACACTGGGGAGAAGCCCTATGAGTGCTGTGAGTGCGGGAAGGCCTTCAGCCAGAGCTCCCACCTGCT
CAGGCACCAGATCATCCACACCGGGGAGAAGCCCTACGAGTGCCGGGAGTGTGGGAAGGCCTTCCGCCAG
AGCTCAGCCCTCACGCAACACCAAAAGATCCACACCGGAAAGAGGCCCTACGAGTGCAGGGAATGCGGGA
AAGATTTCAGCCGGAGCTCCAGCCTCAGAAAACACGAGAGAATTCATACAGGAGAGAGACCTTATCAGTG
TAAGGAATGTGGGAAATCCTTCAACCAGAGCTCAGGCCTGAGCCAGCATCGGAAGATCCACACCCTAAAG
AAACCTCACGAGTGCGATCTCTGTGGGAAAGCCTTTTGTCACAGGTCACACCTCATCCGACACCAGCGGA
TCCACACTGGGAAGAAACCATACAAATGCGATGAGTGCGGGAAGGCCTTCAGCCAGAGCTCCAACCTCAT
TGAGCACCGCAAGACCCACACTGGCGAGAAGCCCTACAAATGCCAGAAGTGTGGGAAAGCCTTCAGCCAG
AGCTCCTCCCTCATTGAGCACCAGCGCATCCACACCGGTGAGAAGCCCTACGAGTGCTGTCAGTGTGGCA
AGGCCTTTTGCCACAGCTCTGCGCTGATCCAGCACCAGAGAATCCACACCGGCAAGAAGCCCTACACCTG
CGAGTGTGGCAAAGCCTTCCGGCACCGGTCAGCCCTCATTGAGCACTATAAAACCCACACCAGAGAGAAG
CCCTACGTGTGCAATCTGTGCGGCAAGTCCTTCCGGGGGAGCTCGCACCTGATTCGCCATCAGAAGATTC
ATTCTGGGGAGAAGCTATAGTAATGAACTAGTCCGTAACTTGAAAGTATTTCGATTTCTTGGCTTTATAT
ATCTTGTGGAAAGGACGATTCCACCCTCTAAATATGGACCAA
