>Addgene plasmid #144221 | TFORF2722 | depositor partial sequence | sequence record 284779 | Barcode
TTCCACCCTCTAAATATGGACCAA
